Addgene plasmid #158237: pLKO_NWS.AU1.V5_NGFR
Purpose: Protein Barcode (Pro-Code) for vector/cell tracking. Contains U6 trRNA cassette for sgRNA cloning. Enables phenotypic CRISPR screens at a single cell resolution (using cytometry).
Depositing lab: Brian Brown. Depositing organization: Icahn School of Medicine at Mount Sinai. Publication: Protein Barcodes Enable High-Dimensional Single-Cell CRISPR Screens. Wroblewska A, Dhainaut M, Ben-Zvi B, Rose SA, Park ES, Amir ED, Bektesevic A, Baccarini A, Merad M, Rahman AH, Brown BD. Cell. 2018 Nov 1;175(4):1141-1155.e16. doi: 10.1016/j.cell.2018.09.022. Epub 2018 Oct 18. PubMed 30343902.
Backbone
  Vector backbone: pLKO
  Backbone size w/o insert (bp): 9000
  Vector type: Lentiviral, CRISPR
Growth in bacteria
  Bacterial resistance: Ampicillin, 100 μg/mL
  Growth temperature: 37°C
  Growth strain: NEB Stable
  Copy number: High Copy
Gene/Insert
  Gene/Insert name: Pro-Code Tagged human dNGFR
  Species: H. sapiens (human)
  Insert size (bp): 1000
  Mutation: Truncation of the signaling domain
  Entrez Gene: NGFR (a.k.a. CD271, Gp80-LNGFR, TNFRSF16, p75(NTR), p75NTR)
  Promoter: EF1a
  Tag / fusion protein: NWS.AU1.V5 (N terminal on insert)
  Cloning method: Restriction Enzyme; 5′ cloning site Unknown (unknown if destroyed)
  Sequencing primers: 5′ cctttttgagtttggatcttggttcat
Terms and licenses: Academic/Nonprofit Terms; Industry Terms: Not Available to Industry
How to cite: pLKO_NWS.AU1.V5_NGFR was a gift from Brian Brown (Addgene plasmid # 158237 ; http://n2t.net/addgene:158237 ; RRID:Addgene_158237)
