[The description below was written by a language model from this plasmid's Addgene catalogue record and pLannotate feature annotations shown in this document.]
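Description:
pLKO_NWS.AU1.V5_NGFR is a lentiviral CRISPR vector built on the pLKO backbone that pairs a guide RNA expression cassette with a protein barcode ("Pro-Code") for tracking transduced cells. It is propagated in E. coli through a high-copy ColE1/pUC-type origin with ampicillin selection (AmpR), and the backbone also carries an f1 origin, an SV40 origin and poly(A) signal, and residual lac and T7/T3 promoter elements. The annotated sequence is about 8.8 kb. The viral portion has a third-generation layout. An RSV promoter drives a truncated HIV-1 5' LTR, followed by the Ψ packaging signal with a gag fragment, the Rev response element and the cPPT/CTS. A second truncated LTR lies downstream of the payload, consistent with a self-inactivating design, although the annotation software labels it as a 5' LTR.

Two expression units sit between the LTRs. A human U6 RNA polymerase III promoter lies upstream of the S. pyogenes Cas9 guide RNA scaffold. According to the record this cassette is meant to receive a cloned sgRNA, so no specific guide is implied. Downstream, the EF-1α promoter drives a human NGFR (CD271/p75NTR) lacking its signaling domain (dNGFR), followed by WPRE to enhance transcript expression. The truncated receptor acts as an inert cell-surface scaffold carrying an N-terminal combination of three epitope tags (NWS, AU1 and V5). These tags were not annotated separately in the feature table. The tag combination forms the barcode, which can be read by antibody staining. No Cas9 or mammalian drug-resistance marker is annotated. The vector is intended for pooled phenotypic CRISPR screens in which cytometry of the Pro-Code reveals, at single-cell resolution, which vector and therefore which guide each cell received.
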