Features (pLannotate 1.2.2; 29 found; start..end, strand, type, name):
     50..290     +  promoter       U6 promoter: RNA polymerase III promoter for human U6 snRNA
    317..392     +  misc_RNA       gRNA scaffold: guide RNA scaffold for the Streptococcus pyogenes CRISPR/Cas9 system
    440..557     +  misc_feature   cPPT/CTS: central polypurine tract and central termination sequence of HIV-1
    624..690     +  CDS            small t antigen (fragment): SV40 (simian virus 40) small t antigen
    697..1875    +  promoter       EF-1α promoter: strong constitutive promoter for human elongation factor EF-1α
   1892..1917    +  misc_feature   MCS (fragment): multiple cloning site
   1930..2880    +  CDS            NGFR (fragment): TNR16_HUMAN - Also known as TNFRSF16. Experimental evidence at protein level: Swiss-Prot protein existence level 1. Low affinity receptor which can bind to NGF, BDNF, NTF3, and NTF4. Forms a heterodimeric receptor with SORCS2 that binds the precursor forms of NGF, BDNF and NTF3 with high affinity, and has much lower affinity for mature NGF and BDNF (PubMed:24908487). Plays an important role in differentiation and survival of specific neuronal populations during development (By similarity). Can mediate cell survival as well as cell death of neural cells. Plays a role in the inactivation of RHOA
   2911..3499    +  misc_feature   WPRE: woodchuck hepatitis virus posttranscriptional regulatory element
   3504..3641    +  CDS            nef (fragment): NEF_HV1LA - Experimental evidence at protein level: Swiss-Prot protein existence level 1. Extracellular Nef protein targets CD4(+) T-lymphocytes for apoptosis by interacting with CXCR4 surface receptors. From Human immunodeficiency virus type 1 group M subtype B (isolate Lai) (HIV-1).
   3627..3807    +  LTR            5' LTR (truncated): truncated 5' long terminal repeat (LTR) from HIV-1
   3879..4000    +  polyA_signal   SV40 poly(A) signal: SV40 polyadenylation signal
   4040..4175    +  rep_origin     SV40 ori: SV40 origin of replication
   4196..4214    -  promoter       T7 promoter: promoter for bacteriophage T7 RNA polymerase
   4222..4377    +  CDS            lacZα (fragment): LacZα fragment of β-galactosidase; lacZ fragment
   4382..4810    +  rep_origin     f1 ori (sequence partly withheld): f1 bacteriophage origin of replication; arrow indicates direction of (+) strand synthesis
   4863..4967    +  promoter       AmpR promoter: bla
   4968..5828    +  CDS            AmpR: β-lactamase; bla; confers resistance to ampicillin, carbenicillin, and related antibiotics
   5999..6587    +  rep_origin     ori: high-copy-number ColE1/pMB1/pBR322/pUC origin of replication
   6770..6862    +  CDS            lacI (fragment): lac repressor; lacI; The lac repressor binds to the lac operator to inhibit transcription in E. coli. This inhibition can be relieved by adding lactose or isopropyl-β-D-thiogalactopyranoside (IPTG).
   6875..6896    +  protein_bind   CAP binding site: CAP binding activates transcription in the presence of cAMP. E. coli catabolite activator protein
   6911..6941    +  promoter       lac promoter: promoter for the E. coli lac operon
   6949..6965    +  protein_bind   lac operator: The lac repressor binds to the lac operator to inhibit transcription in E. coli. This inhibition can be relieved by adding lactose or isopropyl-β-D-thiogalactopyranoside (IPTG). lac repressor encoded by lacI
   7010..7028    +  promoter       T3 promoter: promoter for bacteriophage T3 RNA polymerase
   7056..7282    +  promoter       RSV promoter: Rous sarcoma virus enhancer/promoter
   7283..7463    +  LTR            5' LTR (truncated): truncated 5' long terminal repeat (LTR) from HIV-1
   7510..7635    +  misc_feature   HIV-1 Ψ: packaging signal of human immunodeficiency virus type 1
   7619..7982    +  CDS            HIV-1 gag (fragment): gag protein from human immunodeficiency virus 1; gag
   8128..8361    +  misc_feature   RRE: The Rev response element (RRE) of HIV-1 allows for Rev-dependent mRNA export from the nucleus to the cytoplasm.
   8738..8838    +  CDS            Rev (fragment): human immunodeficiency virus 1 (HIV-1) Rev protein; rev; enhances nuclear export of unspliced and incompletely spliced viral mRNAs
>Addgene plasmid #158237 | pLKO_NWS.AU1.V5_NGFR | addgene full sequence | sequence record 327677 | Addgene NGS Result
TCGACGGTATCGATCACGAGACTAGTATCGAGCGGCCGCCCCCTTCACCGAGGGCCTATTTCCCATGATT
CCTTCATATTTGCATATACGATACAAGGCTGTTAGAGAGATAATTGGAATTAATTTGACTGTAAACACAA
AGATATTAGTACAAAATACGTGACGTAGAAAGTAATAATTTCTTGGGTAGTTTGCAGTTTTAAAATTATG
TTTTAAAATGGACTATCATATGCTTACCGTAACTTGAAAGTATTTCGATTTCTTGGCTTTATATATCTTG
TGGAAAGGACGAAACACCGGGTCTTCGAGAAGACCTGTTTTAGAGCTAGAAATAGCAAGTTAAAATAAGG
CTAGTCCGTTATCAACTTGAAAAAGTGGCACCGAGTCGGTGCTTTTTTTAATTCTCGACCTCGAGACAAA
TGGCAGTATTCATCCACAATTTTAAAAGAAAAGGGGGGATTGGGGGGTACAGTGCAGGGGAAAGAATAGT
AGACATAATAGCAACAGACATACAAACTAAAGAATTACAAAAACAAATTACAAAAATTCAAAATTTTCGG
GTTTATTACAGGGACAGCAGAGATCCACTTTGGCCGCGGCTCGAGGCGATAAGCTTTGCAAAGATGGATA
AAGTTTTAAACAGAGAGGAATCTTTGCAGCTAATGGACCTTCTAGGTCTTGAAAGGAGTGGGAATTGGCT
CCGGTGCCCGTCAGTGGGCAGAGCGCACATCGCCCACAGTCCCCGAGAAGTTGGGGGGAGGGGTCGGCAA
TTGAACCGGTGCCTAGAGAAGGTGGCGCGGGGTAAACTGGGAAAGTGATGTCGTGTACTGGCTCCGCCTT
TTTCCCGAGGGTGGGGGAGAACCGTATATAAGTGCAGTAGTCGCCGTGAACGTTCTTTTTCGCAACGGGT
TTGCCGCCAGAACACAGGTAAGTGCCGTGTGTGGTTCCCGCGGGCCTGGCCTCTTTACGGGTTATGGCCC
TTGCGTGCCTTGAATTACTTCCACCTGGCTGCAGTACGTGATTCTTGATCCCGAGCTTCGGGTTGGAAGT
GGGTGGGAGAGTTCGAGGCCTTGCGCTTAAGGAGCCCCTTCGCCTCGTGCTTGAGTTGAGGCCTGGCCTG
GGCGCTGGGGCCGCCGCGTGCGAATCTGGTGGCACCTTCGCGCCTGTCTCGCTGCTTTCGATAAGTCTCT
AGCCATTTAAAATTTTTGATGACCTGCTGCGACGCTTTTTTTCTGGCAAGATAGTCTTGTAAATGCGGGC
CAAGATCTGCACACTGGTATTTCGGTTTTTGGGGCCGCGGGCGGCGACGGGGCCCGTGCGTCCCAGCGCA
CATGTTCGGCGAGGCGGGGCCTGCGAGCGCGGCCACCGAGAATCGGACGGGGGTAGTCTCAAGCTGGCCG
GCCTGCTCTGGTGCCTGGCCTCGCGCCGCCGTGTATCGCCCCGCCCTGGGCGGCAAGGCTGGCCCGGTCG
GCACCAGTTGCGTGAGCGGAAAGATGGCCGCTTCCCGGCCCTGCTGCAGGGAGCTCAAAATGGAGGACGC
GGCGCTCGGGAGAGCGGGCGGGTGAGTCACCCACACAAAGGAAAAGGGCCTTTCCGTCCTCAGCCGTCGC
TTCATGTGACTCCACGGAGTACCGGGCGCCGTCCAGGCACCTCGATTAGTTCTCGAGCTTTTGGAGTACG
TCGTCTTTAGGTTGGGGGGAGGGGTTTTATGCGATGGAGTTTCCCCACACTGAGTGGGTGGAGACTGAAG
TTAGGCCAGCTTGGCACTTGATGTAATTCTCCTTGGAATTTGCCCTTTTTGAGTTTGGATCTTGGTTCAT
TCTCAAGCCTCAGACAGTGGTTCAAAGTTTTTTTCTTCCATTTCAGGTGTCGTGAGGAATTCTGCAGTCG
ATCGACGGTACCGCGGGCCCGGGATCCACGGTCGCCACCATGGGGGCAGGTGCCACCGGCCGCGCCATGG
ACGGGCCGCGCCTGCTGCTGTTGCTGCTTCTGGGGGTGTCCCTTGGAGGTGCCAAGGAGGCATGCAACTG
GTCCCACCCCCAATTCGAGAAAGGAGGAGGCGGGGGAGGGGACACCTATCGGTACATTGGAGGAGGCGGG
GGAGGGGGCAAACCAATTCCAAACCCACTGCTGGGACTGGATTCCACACCCACAGGCCTGTACACACACA
GCGGTGAGTGCTGCAAAGCCTGCAACCTGGGCGAGGGTGTGGCCCAGCCTTGTGGAGCCAACCAGACCGT
GTGTGAGCCCTGCCTGGACAGCGTGACGTTCTCCGACGTGGTGAGCGCGACCGAGCCGTGCAAGCCGTGC
ACCGAGTGCGTGGGGCTCCAGAGCATGTCGGCGCCGTGCGTGGAGGCCGACGACGCCGTGTGCCGCTGCG
CCTACGGCTACTACCAGGATGAGACGACTGGGCGCTGCGAGGCGTGCCGCGTGTGCGAGGCGGGCTCGGG
CCTCGTGTTCTCCTGCCAGGACAAGCAGAACACCGTGTGCGAGGAGTGCCCCGACGGCACGTATTCCGAC
GAGGCCAACCACGTGGACCCGTGCCTGCCCTGCACCGTGTGCGAGGACACCGAGCGCCAGCTCCGCGAGT
GCACACGCTGGGCCGACGCCGAGTGCGAGGAGATCCCTGGCCGTTGGATTACACGGTCCACACCCCCAGA
GGGCTCGGACAGCACAGCCCCCAGCACCCAGGAGCCTGAGGCACCTCCAGAACAAGACCTCATAGCCAGC
ACGGTGGCAGGTGTGGTGACCACAGTGATGGGCAGCTCCCAGCCCGTGGTGACCCGAGGCACCACCGACA
ACCTCATCCCTGTCTATTGCTCCATCCTGGCTGCTGTGGTTGTGGGCCTTGTGGCCTACATAGCCTTCAA
GAGGTGGAACAGGGGTATCCTCTAGAGCGGCCGCGTCGACAATCAACCTCTGGATTACAAAATTTGTGAA
AGATTGACTGGTATTCTTAACTATGTTGCTCCTTTTACGCTATGTGGATACGCTGCTTTAATGCCTTTGT
ATCATGCTATTGCTTCCCGTATGGCTTTCATTTTCTCCTCCTTGTATAAATCCTGGTTGCTGTCTCTTTA
TGAGGAGTTGTGGCCCGTTGTCAGGCAACGTGGCGTGGTGTGCACTGTGTTTGCTGACGCAACCCCCACT
GGTTGGGGCATTGCCACCACCTGTCAGCTCCTTTCCGGGACTTTCGCTTTCCCCCTCCCTATTGCCACGG
CGGAACTCATCGCCGCCTGCCTTGCCCGCTGCTGGACAGGGGCTCGGCTGTTGGGCACTGACAATTCCGT
GGTGTTGTCGGGGAAGCTGACGTCCTTTCCATGGCTGCTCGCCTGTGTTGCCACCTGGATTCTGCGCGGG
ACGTCCTTCTGCTACGTCCCTTCGGCCCTCAATCCAGCGGACCTTCCTTCCCGCGGCCTGCTGCCGGCTC
TGCGGCCTCTTCCGCATCTTCGCCTTCGCCCTCAGACGAGTCGGATCTCCCTTTGGGCCGCCTCCCCGCC
TGGGTACCTTTAAGACCAATGACTTACAAGGCAGCTGTAGATCTTAGCCACTTTTTAAAAGAAAAGGGGG
GACTGGAAGGGCTAATTCACTCCCAACGAAGATAAGATCTGCTTTTTGCTTGTACTGGGTCTCTCTGGTT
AGACCAGATCTGAGCCTGGGAGCTCTCTGGCTAACTAGGGAACCCACTGCTTAAGCCTCAATAAAGCTTG
CCTTGAGTGCTTCAAGTAGTGTGTGCCCGTCTGTTGTGTGACTCTGGTAACTAGAGATCCCTCAGACCCT
TTTAGTCAGTGTGGAAAATCTCTAGCAGTAGTAGTTCATGTCATCTTATTATTCAGTATTTATAACTTGC
AAAGAAATGAATATCAGAGAGTGAGAGGAACTTGTTTATTGCAGCTTATAATGGTTACAAATAAAGCAAT
AGCATCACAAATTTCACAAATAAAGCATTTTTTTCACTGCATTCTAGTTGTGGTTTGTCCAAACTCATCA
ATGTATCTTATCATGTCTGGCTCTAGCTATCCCGCCCCTAACTCCGCCCATCCCGCCCCTAACTCCGCCC
AGTTCCGCCCATTCTCCGCCCCATGGCTGACTAATTTTTTTTATTTATGCAGAGGCCGAGGCCGCCTCGG
CCTCTGAGCTATTCCAGAAGTAGTGAGGAGGCTTTTTTGGAGGCCTAGGGACGTACCCAATTCGCCCTAT
AGTGAGTCGTATTACGCGCGCTCACTGGCCGTCGTTTTACAACGTCGTGACTGGGAAAACCCTGGCGTTA
CCCAACTTAATCGCCTTGCAGCACATCCCCCTTTCGCCAGCTGGCGTAATAGCGAAGAGGCCCGCACCGA
TCGCCCTTCCCAACAGTTGCGCAGCCTGAATGGCGAATGGG
[124 nt withheld, positions 4382-4505]
C
[91 nt withheld, positions 4507-4597]
A
[49 nt withheld, positions 4599-4647]
CCTTTGACGTTGGAGTCCACGTTCTTT
[37 nt withheld, positions 4675-4711]
ACCCTATCTCGGTCTATTCTTTTGATTTATAAGGGATTTTGCCGATTTCGGCCTATTGGTTAAAAAATGA
GCTGATTTAACAAAAATTTAACGCGAATTTTAACAAAATATTAACGCTTACAATTTAGGTGGCACTTTTC
GGGGAAATGTGCGCGGAACCCCTATTTGTTTATTTTTCTAAATACATTCAAATATGTATCCGCTCATGAG
ACAATAACCCTGATAAATGCTTCAATAATATTGAAAAAGGAAGAGTATGAGTATTCAACATTTCCGTGTC
GCCCTTATTCCCTTTTTTGCGGCATTTTGCCTTCCTGTTTTTGCTCACCCAGAAACGCTGGTGAAAGTAA
AAGATGCTGAAGATCAGTTGGGTGCACGAGTGGGTTACATCGAACTGGATCTCAACAGCGGTAAGATCCT
TGAGAGTTTTCGCCCCGAAGAACGTTTTCCAATGATGAGCACTTTTAAAGTTCTGCTATGTGGCGCGGTA
TTATCCCGTATTGACGCCGGGCAAGAGCAACTCGGTCGCCGCATACACTATTCTCAGAATGACTTGGTTG
AGTACTCACCAGTCACAGAAAAGCATCTTACGGATGGCATGACAGTAAGAGAATTATGCAGTGCTGCCAT
AACCATGAGTGATAACACTGCGGCCAACTTACTTCTGACAACGATCGGAGGACCGAAGGAGCTAACCGCT
TTTTTGCACAACATGGGGGATCATGTAACTCGCCTTGATCGTTGGGAACCGGAGCTGAATGAAGCCATAC
CAAACGACGAGCGTGACACCACGATGCCTGTAGCAATGGCAACAACGTTGCGCAAACTATTAACTGGCGA
ACTACTTACTCTAGCTTCCCGGCAACAATTAATAGACTGGATGGAGGCGGATAAAGTTGCAGGACCACTT
CTGCGCTCGGCCCTTCCGGCTGGCTGGTTTATTGCTGATAAATCTGGAGCCGGTGAGCGTGGGTCTCGCG
GTATCATTGCAGCACTGGGGCCAGATGGTAAGCCCTCCCGTATCGTAGTTATCTACACGACGGGGAGTCA
GGCAACTATGGATGAACGAAATAGACAGATCGCTGAGATAGGTGCCTCACTGATTAAGCATTGGTAACTG
TCAGACCAAGTTTACTCATATATACTTTAGATTGATTTAAAACTTCATTTTTAATTTAAAAGGATCTAGG
TGAAGATCCTTTTTGATAATCTCATGACCAAAATCCCTTAACGTGAGTTTTCGTTCCACTGAGCGTCAGA
CCCCGTAGAAAAGATCAAAGGATCTTCTTGAGATCCTTTTTTTCTGCGCGTAATCTGCTGCTTGCAAACA
AAAAAACCACCGCTACCAGCGGTGGTTTGTTTGCCGGATCAAGAGCTACCAACTCTTTTTCCGAAGGTAA
CTGGCTTCAGCAGAGCGCAGATACCAAATACTGTTCTTCTAGTGTAGCCGTAGTTAGGCCACCACTTCAA
GAACTCTGTAGCACCGCCTACATACCTCGCTCTGCTAATCCTGTTACCAGTGGCTGCTGCCAGTGGCGAT
AAGTCGTGTCTTACCGGGTTGGACTCAAGACGATAGTTACCGGATAAGGCGCAGCGGTCGGGCTGAACGG
GGGGTTCGTGCACACAGCCCAGCTTGGAGCGAACGACCTACACCGAACTGAGATACCTACAGCGTGAGCT
ATGAGAAAGCGCCACGCTTCCCGAAGGGAGAAAGGCGGACAGGTATCCGGTAAGCGGCAGGGTCGGAACA
GGAGAGCGCACGAGGGAGCTTCCAGGGGGAAACGCCTGGTATCTTTATAGTCCTGTCGGGTTTCGCCACC
TCTGACTTGAGCGTCGATTTTTGTGATGCTCGTCAGGGGGGCGGAGCCTATGGAAAAACGCCAGCAACGC
GGCCTTTTTACGGTTCCTGGCCTTTTGCTGGCCTTTTGCTCACATGTTCTTTCCTGCGTTATCCCCTGAT
TCTGTGGATAACCGTATTACCGCCTTTGAGTGAGCTGATACCGCTCGCCGCAGCCGAACGACCGAGCGCA
GCGAGTCAGTGAGCGAGGAAGCGGAAGAGCGCCCAATACGCAAACCGCCTCTCCCCGCGCGTTGGCCGAT
TCATTAATGCAGCTGGCACGACAGGTTTCCCGACTGGAAAGCGGGCAGTGAGCGCAACGCAATTAATGTG
AGTTAGCTCACTCATTAGGCACCCCAGGCTTTACACTTTATGCTTCCGGCTCGTATGTTGTGTGGAATTG
TGAGCGGATAACAATTTCACACAGGAAACAGCTATGACCATGATTACGCCAAGCGCGCAATTAACCCTCA
CTAAAGGGAACAAAAGCTGGAGCTGCAAGCTTAATGTAGTCTTATGCAATACTCTTGTAGTCTTGCAACA
TGGTAACGATGAGTTAGCAACATGCCTTACAAGGAGAGAAAAAGCACCGTGCATGGCGATTGGTGGAAGT
AAGGTGGTACGATCGTGCCTTATTAGGAAGGCAACAGACGGGTCTGACATGGATTGGACGAACCACTGAA
TTGCCGCATTGCAGAGATATTGTATTTAAGTGCCTAGCTCGATACATAAACGGGTCTCTCTGGTTAGACC
AGATCTGAGCCTGGGAGCTCTCTGGCTAACTAGGGAACCCACTGCTTAAGCCTCAATAAAGCTTGCCTTG
AGTGCTTCAAGTAGTGTGTGCCCGTCTGTTGTGTGACTCTGGTAACTAGAGATCCCTCAGACCCTTTTAG
TCAGTGTGGAAAATCTCTAGCAGTGGCGCCCGAACAGGGACTTGAAAGCGAAAGGGAAACCAGAGGAGCT
CTCTCGACGCAGGACTCGGCTTGCTGAAGCGCGCACGGCAAGAGGCGAGGGGCGGCGACTGGTGAGTACG
CCAAAAATTTTGACTAGCGGAGGCTAGAAGGAGAGAGATGGGTGCGAGAGCGTCAGTATTAAGCGGGGGA
GAATTAGATCGCGATGGGAAAAAATTCGGTTAAGGCCAGGGGGAAAGAAAAAATATAAATTAAAACATAT
AGTATGGGCAAGCAGGGAGCTAGAACGATTCGCAGTTAATCCTGGCCTGTTAGAAACATCAGAAGGCTGT
AGACAAATACTGGGACAGCTACAACCATCCCTTCAGACAGGATCAGAAGAACTTAGATCATTATATAATA
CAGTAGCAACCCTCTATTGTGTGCATCAAAGGATAGAGATAAAAGACACCAAGGAAGCTTTAGACAAGAT
AGAGGAAGAGCAAAACAAAAGTAAGACCACCGCACAGCAAGCGGCCGCTGATCTTCAGACCTGGAGGAGG
AGATATGAGGGACAATTGGAGAAGTGAATTATATAAATATAAAGTAGTAAAAATTGAACCATTAGGAGTA
GCACCCACCAAGGCAAAGAGAAGAGTGGTGCAGAGAGAAAAAAGAGCAGTGGGAATAGGAGCTTTGTTCC
TTGGGTTCTTGGGAGCAGCAGGAAGCACTATGGGCGCAGCGTCAATGACGCTGACGGTACAGGCCAGACA
ATTATTGTCTGGTATAGTGCAGCAGCAGAACAATTTGCTGAGGGCTATTGAGGCGCAACAGCATCTGTTG
CAACTCACAGTCTGGGGCATCAAGCAGCTCCAGGCAAGAATCCTGGCTGTGGAAAGATACCTAAAGGATC
AACAGCTCCTGGGGATTTGGGGTTGCTCTGGAAAACTCATTTGCACCACTGCTGTGCCTTGGAATGCTAG
TTGGAGTAATAAATCTCTGGAACAGATTTGGAATCACACGACCTGGATGGAGTGGGACAGAGAAATTAAC
AATTACACAAGCTTAATACACTCCTTAATTGAAGAATCGCAAAACCAGCAAGAAAAGAATGAACAAGAAT
TATTGGAATTAGATAAATGGGCAAGTTTGTGGAATTGGTTTAACATAACAAATTGGCTGTGGTATATAAA
ATTATTCATAATGATAGTAGGAGGCTTGGTAGGTTTAAGAATAGTTTTTGCTGTACTTTCTATAGTGAAT
AGAGTTAGGCAGGGATATTCACCATTATCGTTTCAGACCCACCTCCCAACCCCGAGGGGACCCGACAGGC
CCGAAGGAATAGAAGAAGAAGGTGGAGAGAGAGACAGAGACAGATCCATTCGATTAGTGAACGGATC
