>Addgene plasmid #158237 | pLKO_NWS.AU1.V5_NGFR | depositor partial sequence | sequence record 305343 | Tagged NGFR
ATGGGGGCAGGTGCCACCGGCCGCGCCATGGACGGGCCGCGCCTGCTGCTGTTGCTGCTTCTGGGGGTGT
CCCTTGGAGGTGCCAAGGAGGCATGCAACTGGTCCCACCCCCAATTCGAGAAAGGAGGAGGCGGGGGAGG
GGACACCTATCGGTACATTGGAGGAGGCGGGGGAGGGGGCAAACCAATTCCAAACCCACTGCTGGGACTG
GATTCCACACCCACAGGCCTGTACACACACAGCGGTGAGTGCTGCAAAGCCTGCAACCTGGGCGAGGGTG
TGGCCCAGCCTTGTGGAGCCAACCAGACCGTGTGTGAGCCCTGCCTGGACAGCGTGACGTTCTCCGACGT
GGTGAGCGCGACCGAGCCGTGCAAGCCGTGCACCGAGTGCGTGGGGCTCCAGAGCATGTCGGCGCCGTGC
GTGGAGGCCGACGACGCCGTGTGCCGCTGCGCCTACGGCTACTACCAGGATGAGACGACTGGGCGCTGCG
AGGCGTGCCGCGTGTGCGAGGCGGGCTCGGGCCTCGTGTTCTCCTGCCAGGACAAGCAGAACACCGTGTG
CGAGGAGTGCCCCGACGGCACGTATTCCGACGAGGCCAACCACGTGGACCCGTGCCTGCCCTGCACCGTG
TGCGAGGACACCGAGCGCCAGCTCCGCGAGTGCACACGCTGGGCCGACGCCGAGTGCGAGGAGATCCCTG
GCCGTTGGATTACACGGTCCACACCCCCAGAGGGCTCGGACAGCACAGCCCCCAGCACCCAGGAGCCTGA
GGCACCTCCAGAACAAGACCTCATAGCCAGCACGGTGGCAGGTGTGGTGACCACAGTGATGGGCAGCTCC
CAGCCCGTGGTGACCCGAGGCACCACCGACAACCTCATCCCTGTCTATTGCTCCATCCTGGCTGCTGTGG
TTGTGGGCCTTGTGGCCTACATAGCCTTCAAGAGGTGGAACAGGGGTATCCTCTAG
